Addgene plasmid #175854: pZBED9.1.1-gDNA
Purpose: CRISPR/Cas9 plasmid to create GFP fusion proteins
Depositing lab: Barbara Stranger & Kevin White. Depositing organization: University of Chicago.
Backbone
  Vector backbone: pX462
  Backbone manufacturer: addgene ID: 62987
  Vector type: CRISPR
Growth in bacteria
  Bacterial resistance: Ampicillin, 100 μg/mL
  Growth temperature: 37°C
  Growth strain: DH5alpha
  Copy number: High Copy
Gene/Insert
  Gene/Insert name: ZBED9-Nickase1
  gRNA/shRNA sequence: AATATTGATATGTAAGGTAT(TGG)
  Species: H. sapiens (human)
  Cloning method: Restriction Enzyme; 5′ cloning site BbsI (destroyed during cloning); 3′ cloning site BbsI (destroyed during cloning)
Terms and licenses: Academic/Nonprofit Terms; Industry Terms: Not Available to Industry
Depositor comments: gRNA sequence also includes uncloned PAM
How to cite: pZBED9.1.1-gDNA was a gift from Barbara Stranger & Kevin White (Addgene plasmid # 175854 ; http://n2t.net/addgene:175854 ; RRID:Addgene_175854)
