[The description below was written by a language model from this plasmid's Addgene catalogue record and pLannotate feature annotations shown in this document.]
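Description:
pZBED9.1.1-gDNA is a mammalian CRISPR/Cas9 expression plasmid built on the pX462 backbone. It carries a single guide RNA directed at the human ZBED9 locus. The guide was inserted between the backbone's two BbsI sites, both destroyed in cloning. It sits downstream of the human U6 RNA polymerase III promoter and is fused to the Streptococcus pyogenes gRNA scaffold. The depositor notes that the recorded guide sequence includes the PAM, which is not part of the cloned oligo.

A hybrid promoter drives Cas9 expression, made up of the CMV enhancer, the chicken β-actin promoter and a hybrid intron. The annotation detects Cas9 as overlapping N- and C-terminal portions that together span the S. pyogenes coding sequence. This is followed by a nucleoplasmin nuclear localization signal, a puromycin N-acetyltransferase marker for selecting transfected cells, and the bGH polyadenylation signal. The feature table does not annotate the linker between Cas9 and PuroR, nor any nickase mutation. However, the insert name "ZBED9-Nickase1" implies that this is one guide of a pair used with a Cas9 nickase, so that two offset nicks produce the break.

In bacteria the plasmid is maintained at high copy through a ColE1/pUC-type origin with ampicillin selection. An f1 origin, a single annotated AAV2 ITR and small rop and bom fragments are backbone remnants.

The stated purpose is to create GFP fusion proteins, presumably by cutting at ZBED9 to allow knock-in of a GFP tag. The plasmid contains no GFP or homology template, so a donor would have to be supplied separately. The sequence behind the annotation is labelled a partial NGS result.
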