Features (pLannotate 1.2.2; 19 found; start..end, strand, type, name):
    123..408     -  enhancer       CMV enhancer: human cytomegalovirus immediate early enhancer; contains an 18-bp deletion relative to the standard CMV enhancer
    455..498     -  misc_RNA       gRNA scaffold (fragment): guide RNA scaffold for the Streptococcus pyogenes CRISPR/Cas9 system
    505..580     -  misc_RNA       gRNA scaffold: guide RNA scaffold for the Streptococcus pyogenes CRISPR/Cas9 system
    610..850     -  promoter       U6 promoter: RNA polymerase III promoter for human U6 snRNA
    912..1500    -  rep_origin     ori: high-copy-number ColE1/pMB1/pBR322/pUC origin of replication
   1671..2531    -  CDS            AmpR: β-lactamase; bla; confers resistance to ampicillin, carbenicillin, and related antibiotics
   2532..2636    -  promoter       AmpR promoter: bla
   2731..2766    +  CDS            rop (fragment): Rop protein, which maintains plasmids at low copy number; rop
   2868..2917    +  misc_feature   bom (fragment): basis of mobility region from pBR322
   2918..3373    -  rep_origin     f1 ori (sequence partly withheld): f1 bacteriophage origin of replication; arrow indicates direction of (+) strand synthesis
   3392..3443    +  misc_feature   bom (fragment): basis of mobility region from pBR322
   3448..3588    -  repeat_region  AAV2 ITR: inverted terminal repeat of adeno-associated virus serotype 2 inverted
   3693..3804    -  polyA_signal   bGH poly(A) signal: bovine growth hormone polyadenylation signal
   3838..4437    -  CDS            PuroR (fragment): puromycin N-acetyltransferase; pac from Streptomyces; confers resistance to puromycin
   4507..4554    -  CDS            nucleoplasmin NLS: bipartite nuclear localization signal from nucleoplasmin
   4555..7053    -  CDS            Cas9(C): C-terminal portion of Streptococcus pyogenes Cas9 (Zetsche et al., 2015)
   6940..8655    -  CDS            Cas9(N): N-terminal portion of Streptococcus pyogenes Cas9 (Zetsche et al., 2015)
   8793..9020    -  intron         hybrid intron: hybrid between chicken β-actin (CBA) and minute virus of mice (MMV) introns (Gray et al., 2011)
   9021..121     -  promoter       chicken β-actin promoter (across the origin): contains a 21-bp deletion relative to the standard chicken β-actin promoter
>Addgene plasmid #175854 | pZBED9.1.1-gDNA | addgene full sequence | sequence record 349653 | Addgene Partial NGS Result
CCCCCCCCCCCCCCCGCCCCCATCGCTGCACAAAATAATTAAAAAATAAATAAATACAAAATTGGGGGTG
GGGAGGGGGGGGAGATGGGGAGAGTGAAGCAGAACGTGGGGCTCACCTCGACCATGGTAATAGCGATGAC
TAATACGTAGATGTACTGCCAAGTAGGAAAGTCCCATAAGGTCATGTACTGGGCACAATGCCAGGCGGGC
CATTTACCGTCATTGACGTCAATAGGGGGCGTACTTGGCATATGATACACTTGATGTACTGCCAAGTGGG
CAGTTTACCGTAAATACTCCACCCATTGACGTCAATGGAAAGTCCCTATTGGCGTTACTATTGACGTCAA
TGGGCGGGGGTCGTTGGGCGGTCAGCCAGGCGGGCCATTTACCGTAAGTTATGTAACGGGTACCTCTAGA
GCCATTTGTCTGCAGAATTGGCGCACGCGCTAAAAACGGACTAGCCTTATTTTAACTTGCTATTTCTAGC
TCTAAAACAAAAAAGCACCGACTCGGTGCCACTTTTTCAAGTTGATAACGGACTAGCCTTATTTTAACTT
GCTATTTCTAGCTCTAAAACATACCTTACATATCAATATTCGGTGTTTCGTCCTTTCCACAAGATATATA
AAGCCAAGAAATCGAAATACTTTCAAGTTACGGTAAGCATATGATAGTCCATTTTAAAACATAATTTTAA
AACTGCAAACTACCCAAGAAATTATTACTTTCTACGTCACGTATTTTGTACTAATATCTTTGTGTTTACA
GTCAAATTAATTCCAATTATCTCTCTAACAGCCTTGTATCGTATATGCAAATATGAAGGAATCATGGGAA
ATAGGCCCTCACATGTGAGCAAAAGGCCAGCAAAAGGCCAGGAACCGTAAAAAGGCCGCGTTGCTGGCGT
TTTTCCATAGGCTCCGCCCCCCTGACGAGCATCACAAAAATCGACGCTCAAGTCAGAGGTGGCGAAACCC
GACAGGACTATAAAGATACCAGGCGTTTCCCCCTGGAAGCTCCCTCGTGCGCTCTCCTGTTCCGACCCTG
CCGCTTACCGGATACCTGTCCGCCTTTCTCCCTTCGGGAAGCGTGGCGCTTTCTCATAGCTCACGCTGTA
GGTATCTCAGTTCGGTGTAGGTCGTTCGCTCCAAGCTGGGCTGTGTGCACGAACCCCCCGTTCAGCCCGA
CCGCTGCGCCTTATCCGGTAACTATCGTCTTGAGTCCAACCCGGTAAGACACGACTTATCGCCACTGGCA
GCAGCCACTGGTAACAGGATTAGCAGAGCGAGGTATGTAGGCGGTGCTACAGAGTTCTTGAAGTGGTGGC
CTAACTACGGCTACACTAGAAGAACAGTATTTGGTATCTGCGCTCTGCTGAAGCCAGTTACCTTCGGAAA
AAGAGTTGGTAGCTCTTGATCCGGCAAACAAACCACCGCTGGTAGCGGTGGTTTTTTTGTTTGCAAGCAG
CAGATTACGCGCAGAAAAAAAGGATCTCAAGAAGATCCTTTGATCTTTTCTACGGGGTCTGACGCTCAGT
GGAACGAAAACTCACGTTAAGGGATTTTGGTCATGAGATTATCAAAAAGGATCTTCACCTAGATCCTTTT
AAATTAAAAATGAAGTTTTAAATCAATCTAAAGTATATATGAGTAAACTTGGTCTGACAGTTACCAATGC
TTAATCAGTGAGGCACCTATCTCAGCGATCTGTCTATTTCGTTCATCCATAGTTGCCTGACTCCCCGTCG
TGTAGATAACTACGATACGGGAGGGCTTACCATCTGGCCCCAGTGCTGCAATGATACCGCGGCTTCCACG
CTCACCGGCTCCAGATTTATCAGCAATAAACCAGCCAGCCGGAAGGGCCGAGCGCAGAAGTGGTCCTGCA
ACTTTATCCGCCTCCATCCAGTCTATTAATTGTTGCCGGGAAGCTAGAGTAAGTAGTTCGCCAGTTAATA
GTTTGCGCAACGTTGTTGCCATTGCTACAGGCATCGTGGTGTCACGCTCGTCGTTTGGTATGGCTTCATT
CAGCTCCGGTTCCCAACGATCAAGGCGAGTTACATGATCCCCCATGTTGTGCAAAAAAGCGGTTAGCTCC
TTCGGTCCTCCGATCGTTGTCAGAAGTAAGTTGGCCGCAGTGTTATCACTCATGGTTATGGCAGCACTGC
ATAATTCTCTTACTGTCATGCCATCCGTAAGATGCTTTTCTGTGACTGGTGAGTACTCAACCAAGTCATT
CTGAGAATAGTGTATGCGGCGACCGAGTTGCTCTTGCCCGGCGTCAATACGGGATAATACCGCGCCACAT
AGCAGAACTTTAAAAGTGCTCATCATTGGAAAACGTTCTTCGGGGCGAAAACTCTCAAGGATCTTACCGC
TGTTGAGATCCAGTTCGATGTAACCCACTCGTGCACCCAACTGATCTTCAGCATCTTTTACTTTCACCAG
CGTTTCTGGGTGAGCAAAAACAGGAAGGCAAAATGCCGCAAAAAAGGGAATAAGGGCGACACGGAAATGT
TGAATACTCATACTCTTCCTTTTTCAATATTATTGAAGCATTTATCAGGGTTATTGTCTCATGAGCGGAT
ACATATTTGAATGTATTTAGAAAAATAAACAAATAGGGGTTCCGCGCACATTTCCCCGAAAAGTGCCACC
TGACGTCTAAGAAACCATTATTATCATGACATTAACCTATAAAAATAGGCGTATCACGAGGCCCTTTCGT
CTCGCGCGTTTCGGTGATGACGGTGAAAACCTCTGACACATGCAGCTCCCGGAGACGGTCACAGCTTGTC
TGTAAGCGGATGCCGGGAGCAGACAAGCCCGTCAGGGCGCGTCAGCGGGTGTTGGCGGGTGTCGGGGCTG
GCTTAACTATGCGGCATCAGAGCAGATTGTACTGAGAGTGCACCATAAAATTGTAAACGTTAATATTTTG
TTAAAATTCGCGTTAAATTTTTGTTAAATCAGCTCATTTTTTAACCAATAGACCGAAATCGGCAAAATCC
CTTATAAATCAAAAGAATAGCCCGAGATAGAGT
[37 nt withheld, positions 3044-3080]
AAAGAACGTGGACTCCAACGTCAAAGG
[141 nt withheld, positions 3108-3248]
G
[46 nt withheld, positions 3250-3295]
A
[95 nt withheld, positions 3297-3391]
TATGCGGTGTGAAATACCGCACAGATGCGTAAGGAGAAAATACCGCATCAGGCGCCCCTGCAGGCAGCTG
CGCGCTCGCTCGCTCACTGAGGCCGCCCGGGCAAAGCCCGGGCGTCGGGCGACCTTTGGTCGCCCGGCCT
CAGTGAGCGAGCGAGCGCGCAGAGAGGGAGTGGCCAACTCCATCACTAGGGGTTCCTGCGGCCGCTCCCC
AGCATGCCTGCTATTCTCTTCCCAATCCTCCCCCTTGCTGTCCTGCCCCACCCCACCCCCCAGAATAGAA
TGACACCTACTCAGACAATGCGATGCAATTTCCTCATTTTATTAGGAAAGGACAGTGGGAGTGGCACCTT
CCAGGGTCAAGGAAGGCACGGGGGAGGGGCAAACAACAGATGGCTGGCAACTAGAAGGCACAGTCGAGGC
TGATCAGCGAGCTCTAGTTAGAATTCTCAGGCACCGGGCTTGCGGGTCATGCACCAGGTGCGCGGTCCTT
CGGGCACCTCGACGTCGGCGGTGACGGTGAAGCCGAGCCGCTCGTAGAAGGGGAGGTTGCGGGGCGCGGA
GGTCTCCAGGAAGGCGGGCACCCCGGCGCGCTCGGCCGCCTCCACTCCGGGGAGCACGACGGCGCTGCCC
AGACCCTTGCCCTGGTGGTCGGGCGAGACTCCGACGGTGGCCAGGAACCACGCGGGCTCCTTGGGCCGGT
GCGGCGCCAGGAGGCCTTCCATCTGTTGCTGCGCGGCCAGCCGGGAACCGCTCAACTCGGCCATGCGCGG
GCCGATCTCGGCGAACACCGCCCCCGCTTCGACGCTCTCCGGCGTGGTCCAGACCGCCACCGCGGCGCCG
TCGTCCGCGACCCACACCTTGCCGATGTCGAGCCCGACGCGCGTGAGGAAGAGTTCTTGCAGCTCGGTGA
CCCGCTCGATGTGGCGGTCCGGATCGACGGTGTGGCGCGTGGCGGGGTAGTCGGCGAACGCGGCGGCGAG
GGTGCGTACGGCCCTGGGGACGTCGTCGCGGGTGGCGAGGCGCACCGTGGGCTTGTACTCGGTCATTGGG
CCAGGATTCTCCTCGACGTCACCGCATGTTAGCAGACTTCCTCTGCCCTCTCCACTGCCGAATTCCTTTT
TCTTTTTTGCCTGGCCGGCCTTTTTCGTGGCCGCCGGCCTTTTGTCGCCTCCCAGCTGAGACAGGTCGAT
CCGTGTCTCGTACAGGCCGGTGATGCTCTGGTGGATCAGGGTGGCGTCCAGCACCTCTTTGGTGCTGGTG
TACCTCTTCCGGTCGATGGTGGTGTCAAAGTACTTGAAGGCGGCAGGGGCTCCCAGATTGGTCAGGGTAA
ACAGGTGGATGATATTCTCGGCCTGCTCTCTGATGGGCTTATCCCGGTGCTTGTTGTAGGCGGACAGCAC
TTTGTCCAGATTAGCGTCGGCCAGGATCACTCTCTTGGAGAACTCGCTGATCTGCTCGATGATCTCGTCC
AGGTAGTGCTTGTGCTGTTCCACAAACAGCTGTTTCTGCTCATTATCCTCGGGGGAGCCCTTCAGCTTCT
CATAGTGGCTGGCCAGGTACAGGAAGTTCACATATTTGGAGGGCAGGGCCAGTTCGTTTCCCTTCTGCAG
TTCGCCGGCAGAGGCCAGCATTCTCTTCCGGCCGTTTTCCAGCTCGAACAGGGAGTACTTAGGCAGCTTG
ATGATCAGGTCCTTTTTCACTTCTTTGTAGCCCTTGGCTTCCAGAAAGTCGATGGGATTCTTCTCGAAGC
TGCTTCTTTCCATGATGGTGATCCCCAGCAGCTCTTTCACACTCTTCAGTTTCTTGGACTTGCCCTTTTC
CACTTTGGCCACCACCAGCACAGAATAGGCCACGGTGGGGCTGTCGAAGCCGCCGTACTTCTTAGGGTCC
CAGTCCTTCTTTCTGGCGATCAGCTTATCGCTGTTCCTCTTGGGCAGGATAGACTCTTTGCTGAAGCCGC
CTGTCTGCACCTCGGTCTTTTTCACGATATTCACTTGGGGCATGCTCAGCACTTTCCGCACGGTGGCAAA
ATCCCGGCCCTTATCCCACACGATCTCCCCGGTTTCGCCGTTTGTCTCGATCAGAGGCCGCTTCCGGATC
TCGCCGTTGGCCAGGGTAATCTCGGTCTTGAAAAAGTTCATGATGTTGCTGTAGAAGAAGTACTTGGCGG
TAGCCTTGCCGATTTCCTGCTCGCTCTTGGCGATCATCTTCCGCACGTCGTACACCTTGTAGTCGCCGTA
CACGAACTCGCTTTCCAGCTTAGGGTACTTTTTGATCAGGGCGGTTCCCACGACGGCGTTCAGGTAGGCG
TCGTGGGCGTGGTGGTAGTTGTTGATCTCGCGCACTTTGTAAAACTGGAAATCCTTCCGGAAATCGGACA
CCAGCTTGGACTTCAGGGTGATCACTTTCACTTCCCGGATCAGCTTGTCATTCTCGTCGTACTTAGTGTT
CATCCGGGAGTCCAGGATCTGTGCCACGTGCTTTGTGATCTGCCGGGTTTCCACCAGCTGTCTCTTGATG
AAGCCGGCCTTATCCAGTTCGCTCAGGCCGCCTCTCTCGGCCTTGGTCAGATTGTCGAACTTTCTCTGGG
TAATCAGCTTGGCGTTCAGCAGCTGCCGCCAGTAGTTCTTCATCTTCTTCACGACCTCTTCGGAGGGCAC
GTTGTCGCTCTTGCCCCGGTTCTTGTCGCTTCTGGTCAGCACCTTGTTGTCGATGGAGTCGTCCTTCAGA
AAGCTCTGAGGCACGATATGGTCCACATCGTAGTCGGACAGCCGGTTGATGTCCAGTTCCTGGTCCACGT
ACATATCCCGCCCATTCTGCAGGTAGTACAGGTACAGCTTCTCGTTCTGCAGCTGGGTGTTTTCCACGGG
GTGTTCTTTCAGGATCTGGCTGCCCAGCTCTTTGATGCCCTCTTCGATCCGCTTCATTCTCTCGCGGCTG
TTCTTCTGTCCCTTCTGGGTGGTCTGGTTCTCTCTGGCCATTTCGATCACGATGTTCTCGGGCTTGTGCC
GGCCCATCACTTTCACGAGCTCGTCCACCACCTTCACTGTCTGCAGGATGCCCTTCTTAATGGCGGGGCT
GCCGGCCAGATTGGCAATGTGCTCGTGCAGGCTATCGCCCTGGCCGGACACCTGGGCTTTCTGGATGTCC
TCTTTAAAGGTCAGGCTGTCGTCGTGGATCAGCTGCATGAAGTTTCTGTTGGCGAAGCCGTCGGACTTCA
GGAAATCCAGGATTGTCTTGCCGGACTGCTTGTCCCGGATGCCGTTGATCAGCTTCCGGCTCAGCCTGCC
CCAGCCGGTGTATCTCCGCCGCTTCAGCTGCTTCATCACTTTGTCGTCGAACAGGTGGGCATAGGTTTTC
AGCCGTTCCTCGATCATCTCTCTGTCCTCAAACAGTGTCAGGGTCAGCACGATATCTTCCAGAATGTCCT
CGTTTTCCTCATTGTCCAGGAAGTCCTTGTCCTTGATAATTTTCAGCAGATCGTGGTATGTGCCCAGGGA
GGCGTTGAACCGATCTTCCACGCCGGAGATTTCCACGGAGTCGAAGCACTCGATTTTCTTGAAGTAGTCC
TCTTTCAGCTGCTTCACGGTCACTTTCCGGTTGGTCTTGAACAGCAGGTCCACGATGGCCTTTTTCTGCT
CGCCGCTCAGGAAGGCGGGCTTTCTCATTCCCTCGGTCACGTATTTCACTTTGGTCAGCTCGTTATACAC
GGTGAAGTACTCGTACAGCAGGCTGTGCTTGGGCAGCACCTTCTCGTTGGGCAGGTTCTTATCGAAGTTG
GTCATCCGCTCGATGAAGCTCTGGGCGGAAGCGCCCTTGTCCACCACTTCCTCGAAGTTCCAGGGGGTGA
TGGTTTCCTCGCTCTTTCTGGTCATCCAGGCGAATCTGCTGTTTCCCCTGGCCAGAGGGCCCACGTAGTA
GGGGATGCGGAAGGTCAGGATCTTCTCGATCTTTTCCCGGTTGTCCTTCAGGAATGGGTAAAAATCTTCC
TGCCGCCGCAGAATGGCGTGCAGCTCTCCCAGGTGGATCTGGTGGGGGATGCTGCCGTTGTCGAAGGTCC
GCTGCTTCCGCAGCAGGTCCTCTCTGTTCAGCTTCACGAGCAGTTCCTCGGTGCCGTCCATCTTTTCCAG
GATGGGCTTGATGAACTTGTAGAACTCTTCCTGGCTGGCTCCGCCGTCAATGTAGCCGGCGTAGCCGTTC
TTGCTCTGGTCGAAGAAAATCTCTTTGTACTTCTCAGGCAGCTGCTGCCGCACGAGAGCTTTCAGCAGGG
TCAGGTCCTGGTGGTGCTCGTCGTATCTCTTGATCATAGAGGCGCTCAGGGGGGCCTTGGTGATCTCGGT
GTTCACTCTCAGGATGTCGCTCAGCAGGATGGCGTCGGACAGGTTCTTGGCGGCCAGAAACAGGTCGGCG
TACTGGTCGCCGATCTGGGCCAGCAGGTTGTCCAGGTCGTCGTCGTAGGTGTCCTTGCTCAGCTGCAGTT
TGGCATCCTCGGCCAGGTCGAAGTTGCTCTTGAAGTTGGGGGTCAGGCCCAGGCTCAGGGCAATCAGGTT
GCCGAACAGGCCATTCTTCTTCTCGCCGGGCAGCTGGGCGATCAGATTTTCCAGCCGTCTGCTCTTGCTC
AGTCTGGCAGACAGGATGGCCTTGGCGTCCACGCCGCTGGCGTTGATGGGGTTTTCCTCGAACAGCTGGT
TGTAGGTCTGCACCAGCTGGATGAACAGCTTGTCCACGTCGCTGTTGTCGGGGTTCAGGTCGCCCTCGAT
CAGGAAGTGGCCCCGGAACTTGATCATGTGGGCCAGGGCCAGATAGATCAGCCGCAGGTCGGCCTTGTCG
GTGCTGTCCACCAGTTTCTTTCTCAGGTGGTAGATGGTGGGGTACTTCTCGTGGTAGGCCACCTCGTCCA
CGATGTTGCCGAAGATGGGGTGCCGCTCGTGCTTCTTATCCTCTTCCACCAGGAAGGACTCTTCCAGTCT
GTGGAAGAAGCTGTCGTCCACCTTGGCCATCTCGTTGCTGAAGATCTCTTGCAGATAGCAGATCCGGTTC
TTCCGTCTGGTGTATCTTCTTCTGGCGGTTCTCTTCAGCCGGGTGGCCTCGGCTGTTTCGCCGCTGTCGA
ACAGCAGGGCTCCGATCAGGTTCTTCTTGATGCTGTGCCGGTCGGTGTTGCCCAGCACCTTGAATTTCTT
GCTGGGCACCTTGTACTCGTCGGTGATCACGGCCCAGCCCACAGAGTTGGTGCCGATGGCCAGGCCGATG
CTGTACTTCTTGTCGGCTGCTGGGACTCCGTGGATACCGACCTTCCGCTTCTTCTTTGGGGCCATCTTAT
CGTCATCGTCTTTGTAATCAATATCATGATCCTTGTAGTCTCCGTCGTGGTCCTTATAGTCCATGGTGGC
ACCGGTCCAACCTGAAAAAAAGTGATTTCAGGCAGGTGCTCCAGGTAATTAAACATTAATACCCCACCAA
CCAACCATCCCTTAAACCCTTACCTCTTGCTCAGCTAATTACAGCCCGGAGGAGAAGGGCCGTCCCGCCC
GCTCACCTGTGGGAGTAACGCGGTCAGTCAGAGCCGGGGCGGGCGGCGCGAGGCGGCGGCGGAGCGGGGC
ACGGGGCGAAGGCAGCGCGCAGCGACTCCCGCCCGCCGCGCGCTTCGCTTTTTATAGGGCCGCCGCCGCC
GCCGCCTCGCCATAAAAGGAAACTTTCGGAGCGCGCCGCTCTGATTGGCTGCCGCCGCACCTCTCCGCCT
CGCCCCGCCCCGCCCCTCGCCCC
